Addgene plasmid #75606: CDKL3 gRNA (BRDN0001148232)
Purpose: 3rd generation lentiviral gRNA plasmid targeting human CDKL3
Depositing lab: John Doench & David Root. Depositing organization: Broad Institute. Publication: Optimized sgRNA design to maximize activity and minimize off-target effects of CRISPR-Cas9. Doench JG, Fusi N, Sullender M, Hegde M, Vaimberg EW, Donovan KF, Smith I, Tothova Z, Wilen C, Orchard R, Virgin HW, Listgarten J, Root DE. Nat Biotechnol. 2016 Jan 18. doi: 10.1038/nbt.3437. PubMed 26780180.
Backbone
  Vector backbone: lentiGuide-Puro
  Backbone manufacturer: Zhang Lab (Addgene plasmid # 52963)
  Vector type: Mammalian Expression, Lentiviral, CRISPR
  Selectable markers: Puromycin
Growth in bacteria
  Bacterial resistance: Ampicillin, 100 μg/mL
  Growth temperature: 37°C
  Growth strain: DH5alpha
  Copy number: High Copy
Gene/Insert
  Gene/Insert name: CDKL3 (alt names: CDKL3; NM_001113575.1)
  gRNA/shRNA sequence: GAAGATAGTCAATTGCTCGA
  Species: H. sapiens (human)
  Entrez Gene: CDKL3 (a.k.a. NKIAMRE)
  Promoter: hU6
  Cloning method: Unknown
  Sequencing primers: 5′ U6-F; 3′ pS2-R
Terms and licenses: Academic/Nonprofit Terms; Industry Terms: Not Available to Industry
Depositor comments: The gRNA was designed to target the following Genbank reference sequence(s): NM_001113575.1,NM_016508.3. Note that this plasmid does NOT contain Cas9. It should be used in conjunction with lentiCas9-Blast (Addgene #52962) or otherwise with cell lines already expressing Cas9. Browse the full kinome gRNA library at http://www.addgene.org/pooled-library/broadgpp-human-kinome/ or visit http://www.broadinstitute.org/rnai/public/ for detailed protocols and information.
How to cite: CDKL3 gRNA (BRDN0001148232) was a gift from John Doench & David Root (Addgene plasmid # 75606 ; http://n2t.net/addgene:75606 ; RRID:Addgene_75606)
