[The description below was written by a language model from this plasmid's Addgene catalogue record and the feature table of its GenBank file.]
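Description:
CDKL3 gRNA (BRDN0001148232) is a third-generation lentiviral guide RNA plasmid built on the lentiGuide-Puro backbone and designed to target human CDKL3 (also known as NKIAMRE), a cyclin-dependent kinase-like gene. The 8.3 kb circular construct is propagated in E. coli through a high-copy ColE1/pUC-type origin with ampicillin selection from the bla gene. It also carries an f1 origin and an SV40 origin and poly(A) signal in the backbone. The viral portion has the standard third-generation layout. An RSV promoter drives a truncated HIV-1 5' LTR so that genomic RNA is made without Tat. This is followed by the Psi packaging signal, the Rev response element for nuclear export, a cPPT/CTS element, and a self-inactivating 3' LTR with a U3 deletion that silences LTR-driven transcription after integration.

Two expression units sit between the LTRs. A human U6 RNA polymerase III promoter transcribes the 20-nucleotide CDKL3 spacer fused to the Streptococcus pyogenes Cas9 guide RNA scaffold. Downstream, the EF-1-alpha promoter with its first intron drives puromycin N-acetyltransferase, and a WPRE enhances transcript expression, allowing puromycin selection of transduced mammalian cells. The guide was designed against two CDKL3 reference transcripts.

The plasmid does not encode Cas9, so it is meant to be used with a separate Cas9 lentivector such as lentiCas9-Blast or in cells that already express Cas9. It belongs to a human kinome gRNA collection associated with work on optimised sgRNA design, and is suited to CRISPR knockout of CDKL3 in human cells.
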