LOCUS       Exported 8323 bp ds-DNA circular SYN 13-MAY-2021
DEFINITION  3rd generation lentiviral gRNA plasmid targeting human CDKL3.
ACCESSION   .
VERSION     .
KEYWORDS    CDKL3 gRNA (BRDN0001148232)
SOURCE      synthetic DNA construct
  ORGANISM  synthetic DNA construct
REFERENCE   1 (bases 1 to 8323)
  AUTHORS   Doench JG, Fusi N, Sullender M, Hegde M, Vaimberg EW, Donovan KF,
            Smith I, Tothova Z, Wilen C, Orchard R, Virgin HW, Listgarten J,
            Root DE
  TITLE     Optimized sgRNA design to maximize activity and minimize off-target
            effects of CRISPR-Cas9.
  JOURNAL   Nat Biotechnol. 2016 Jan 18. doi: 10.1038/nbt.3437.
  PUBMED    26780180
REFERENCE   2 (bases 1 to 8323)
  AUTHORS   .
  TITLE     Direct Submission
  JOURNAL   Exported May 13, 2021 from SnapGene Server 1.1.58
            http://www.snapgene.com
FEATURES             Location/Qualifiers
     source          1..8323
                     /organism="synthetic DNA construct"
                     /mol_type="other DNA"
     promoter        87..1265
                     /label=EF-1-alpha promoter
                     /note="strong constitutive promoter for human elongation
                     factor EF-1-alpha"
     intron          318..1256
                     /label=EF-1-alpha intron A
                     /note="intron upstream of the start codon of human
                     EF-1-alpha"
     primer_bind     1213..1233
                     /label=EF1a-F
                     /note="Human elongation factor-1a promoter, forward primer"
     CDS             1278..1877
                     /codon_start=1
                     /gene="pac from Streptomyces alboniger"
                     /product="puromycin N-acetyltransferase"
                     /label=PuroR
                     /note="confers resistance to puromycin"
                     /translation="MTEYKPTVRLATRDDVPRAVRTLAAAFADYPATRHTVDPDRHIER
                     VTELQELFLTRVGLDIGKVWVADDGAAVAVWTTPESVEAGAVFAEIGPRMAELSGSRLA
                     AQQQMEGLLAPHRPKEPAWFLATVGVSPDHQGKGLGSAVVLPGVEAAERAGVPAFLETS
                     APRNLPFYERLGFTVTADVEVPEGPRTWCMTRKPGA"
     primer_bind     complement(1278..1297)
                     /label=Puro-R
                     /note="Puromycin resistance gene, reverse primer. Also
                     called puro-variant-R"
     primer_bind     1774..1794
                     /label=Puro-F
                     /note="Puromycin resistance gene, forward primer"
     misc_feature    1893..2481
                     /label=WPRE
                     /note="woodchuck hepatitis virus posttranscriptional
                     regulatory element"
     primer_bind     complement(1946..1966)
                     /label=WPRE-R
                     /note="WPRE, reverse primer"
     CDS             complement(2364..2375)
                     /codon_start=1
                     /product="Factor Xa recognition and cleavage site"
                     /label=Factor Xa site
                     /translation="IEGR"
     LTR             2553..2786
                     /label=3' LTR (Delta-U3)
                     /note="self-inactivating 3' long terminal repeat (LTR) from
                     HIV-1"
     polyA_signal    2864..2985
                     /label=SV40 poly(A) signal
                     /note="SV40 polyadenylation signal"
     primer_bind     complement(2901..2920)
                     /label=SV40pA-R
                     /note="SV40 polyA, reverse primer"
     primer_bind     2955..2974
                     /label=EBV-rev
                     /note="SV40 polyA terminator, reverse primer"
     rep_origin      3025..3160
                     /label=SV40 ori
                     /note="SV40 origin of replication"
     primer_bind     3087..3106
                     /label=SV40pro-F
                     /note="SV40 promoter/origin, forward primer"
     primer_bind     complement(3180..3199)
                     /label=T7
                     /note="T7 promoter, forward primer"
     promoter        complement(3181..3199)
                     /label=T7 promoter
                     /note="promoter for bacteriophage T7 RNA polymerase"
     primer_bind     complement(3209..3226)
                     /label=M13 Forward
                     /note="In lacZ gene. Also called M13-F20 or M13 (-21)
                     Forward"
     primer_bind     complement(3209..3225)
                     /label=M13 fwd
                     /note="common sequencing primer, one of multiple similar
                     variants"
     primer_bind     complement(3218..3240)
                     /label=M13/pUC Forward
                     /note="In lacZ gene"
     rep_origin      3367..3822
                     /direction=RIGHT
                     /label=f1 ori
                     /note="f1 bacteriophage origin of replication; arrow
                     indicates direction of (+) strand synthesis"
     primer_bind     complement(3454..3473)
                     /label=F1ori-R
                     /note="F1 origin, reverse primer"
     primer_bind     3664..3685
                     /label=F1ori-F
                     /note="F1 origin, forward primer"
     promoter        3848..3952
                     /gene="bla"
                     /label=AmpR promoter
     CDS             3953..4813
                     /codon_start=1
                     /gene="bla"
                     /product="beta-lactamase"
                     /label=AmpR
                     /note="confers resistance to ampicillin, carbenicillin, and
                     related antibiotics"
                     /translation="MSIQHFRVALIPFFAAFCLPVFAHPETLVKVKDAEDQLGARVGYI
                     ELDLNSGKILESFRPEERFPMMSTFKVLLCGAVLSRIDAGQEQLGRRIHYSQNDLVEYS
                     PVTEKHLTDGMTVRELCSAAITMSDNTAANLLLTTIGGPKELTAFLHNMGDHVTRLDRW
                     EPELNEAIPNDERDTTMPVAMATTLRKLLTGELLTLASRQQLIDWMEADKVAGPLLRSA
                     LPAGWFIADKSGAGERGSRGIIAALGPDGKPSRIVVIYTTGSQATMDERNRQIAEIGAS
                     LIKHW"
     primer_bind     complement(4171..4190)
                     /label=Amp-R
                     /note="Ampicillin resistance gene, reverse primer"
     rep_origin      4984..5572
                     /direction=RIGHT
                     /label=ori
                     /note="high-copy-number ColE1/pMB1/pBR322/pUC origin of
                     replication"
     primer_bind     5473..5492
                     /label=pBR322ori-F
                     /note="pBR322 origin, forward primer"
     primer_bind     5726..5743
                     /label=L4440
                     /note="L4440 vector, forward primer"
     protein_bind    5860..5881
                     /label=CAP binding site
                     /bound_moiety="E. coli catabolite activator protein"
                     /note="CAP binding activates transcription in the presence
                     of cAMP."
     promoter        5896..5926
                     /label=lac promoter
                     /note="promoter for the E. coli lac operon"
     protein_bind    5934..5950
                     /label=lac operator
                     /bound_moiety="lac repressor encoded by lacI"
                     /note="The lac repressor binds to the lac operator to
                     inhibit transcription in E. coli. This inhibition can be
                     relieved by adding lactose or
                     isopropyl-beta-D-thiogalactopyranoside (IPTG)."
     primer_bind     5939..5961
                     /label=M13/pUC Reverse
                     /note="In lacZ gene"
     primer_bind     5958..5974
                     /label=M13 rev
                     /note="common sequencing primer, one of multiple similar
                     variants"
     primer_bind     5958..5974
                     /label=M13 Reverse
                     /note="In lacZ gene. Also called M13-rev"
     primer_bind     5993..6013
                     /label=T3
                     /note="T3 promoter, forward primer"
     promoter        5995..6013
                     /label=T3 promoter
                     /note="promoter for bacteriophage T3 RNA polymerase"
     promoter        6041..6267
                     /label=RSV promoter
                     /note="Rous sarcoma virus enhancer/promoter"
     LTR             6268..6448
                     /label=5' LTR (truncated)
                     /note="truncated 5' long terminal repeat (LTR) from HIV-1"
     misc_feature    6495..6620
                     /label=HIV-1 Psi
                     /note="packaging signal of human immunodeficiency virus
                     type 1"
     misc_feature    7113..7346
                     /label=RRE
                     /note="The Rev response element (RRE) of HIV-1 allows for
                     Rev-dependent mRNA export from the nucleus to the
                     cytoplasm."
     CDS             7531..7575
                     /codon_start=1
                     /product="antigenic peptide corresponding to amino acids
                     655 to 669 of the HIV envelope protein gp41 (Lutje Hulsik
                     et al., 2013)"
                     /label=gp41 peptide
                     /note="recognized by the 2H10 single-chain llama nanobody"
                     /translation="KNEQELLELDKWASL"
     promoter        7753..7993
                     /label=U6 promoter
                     /note="RNA polymerase III promoter for human U6 snRNA"
     primer_bind     7753..7773
                     /label=hU6-F
                     /note="Human U6 promoter, forward primer"
     primer_bind     7924..7943
                     /label=LKO.1 5'
                     /note="Human U6 promoter, forward primer"
     misc_RNA        8023..8098
                     /label=gRNA scaffold
                     /note="guide RNA scaffold for the Streptococcus pyogenes
                     CRISPR/Cas9 system"
     misc_feature    8154..8271
                     /label=cPPT/CTS
                     /note="central polypurine tract and central termination
                     sequence of HIV-1"
ORIGIN
        1 cccgggtgca aagatggata aagttttaaa cagagaggaa tctttgcagc taatggacct
       61 tctaggtctt gaaaggagtg ggaattggct ccggtgcccg tcagtgggca gagcgcacat
      121 cgcccacagt ccccgagaag ttggggggag gggtcggcaa ttgatccggt gcctagagaa
      181 ggtggcgcgg ggtaaactgg gaaagtgatg tcgtgtactg gctccgcctt tttcccgagg
      241 gtgggggaga accgtatata agtgcagtag tcgccgtgaa cgttcttttt cgcaacgggt
      301 ttgccgccag aacacaggta agtgccgtgt gtggttcccg cgggcctggc ctctttacgg
      361 gttatggccc ttgcgtgcct tgaattactt ccacctggct gcagtacgtg attcttgatc
      421 ccgagcttcg ggttggaagt gggtgggaga gttcgaggcc ttgcgcttaa ggagcccctt
      481 cgcctcgtgc ttgagttgag gcctggcctg ggcgctgggg ccgccgcgtg cgaatctggt
      541 ggcaccttcg cgcctgtctc gctgctttcg ataagtctct agccatttaa aatttttgat
      601 gacctgctgc gacgcttttt ttctggcaag atagtcttgt aaatgcgggc caagatctgc
      661 acactggtat ttcggttttt ggggccgcgg gcggcgacgg ggcccgtgcg tcccagcgca
      721 catgttcggc gaggcggggc ctgcgagcgc ggccaccgag aatcggacgg gggtagtctc
      781 aagctggccg gcctgctctg gtgcctggcc tcgcgccgcc gtgtatcgcc ccgccctggg
      841 cggcaaggct ggcccggtcg gcaccagttg cgtgagcgga aagatggccg cttcccggcc
      901 ctgctgcagg gagctcaaaa tggaggacgc ggcgctcggg agagcgggcg ggtgagtcac
      961 ccacacaaag gaaaagggcc tttccgtcct cagccgtcgc ttcatgtgac tccacggagt
     1021 accgggcgcc gtccaggcac ctcgattagt tctcgagctt ttggagtacg tcgtctttag
     1081 gttgggggga ggggttttat gcgatggagt ttccccacac tgagtgggtg gagactgaag
     1141 ttaggccagc ttggcacttg atgtaattct ccttggaatt tgcccttttt gagtttggat
     1201 cttggttcat tctcaagcct cagacagtgg ttcaaagttt ttttcttcca tttcaggtgt
     1261 cgtgacgtac ggccaccatg accgagtaca agcccacggt gcgcctcgcc acccgcgacg
     1321 acgtccccag ggccgtacgc accctcgccg ccgcgttcgc cgactacccc gccacgcgcc
     1381 acaccgtcga tccggaccgc cacatcgagc gggtcaccga gctgcaagaa ctcttcctca
     1441 cgcgcgtcgg gctcgacatc ggcaaggtgt gggtcgcgga cgacggcgcc gccgtggcgg
     1501 tctggaccac gccggagagc gtcgaagcgg gggcggtgtt cgccgagatc ggcccgcgca
     1561 tggccgagtt gagcggttcc cggctggccg cgcagcaaca gatggaaggc ctcctggcgc
     1621 cgcaccggcc caaggagccc gcgtggttcc tggccaccgt cggagtctcg cccgaccacc
     1681 agggcaaggg tctgggcagc gccgtcgtgc tccccggagt ggaggcggcc gagcgcgccg
     1741 gggtgcccgc cttcctggag acctccgcgc cccgcaacct ccccttctac gagcggctcg
     1801 gcttcaccgt caccgccgac gtcgaggtgc ccgaaggacc gcgcacctgg tgcatgaccc
     1861 gcaagcccgg tgcctgaacg cgttaagtcg acaatcaacc tctggattac aaaatttgtg
     1921 aaagattgac tggtattctt aactatgttg ctccttttac gctatgtgga tacgctgctt
     1981 taatgccttt gtatcatgct attgcttccc gtatggcttt cattttctcc tccttgtata
     2041 aatcctggtt gctgtctctt tatgaggagt tgtggcccgt tgtcaggcaa cgtggcgtgg
     2101 tgtgcactgt gtttgctgac gcaaccccca ctggttgggg cattgccacc acctgtcagc
     2161 tcctttccgg gactttcgct ttccccctcc ctattgccac ggcggaactc atcgccgcct
     2221 gccttgcccg ctgctggaca ggggctcggc tgttgggcac tgacaattcc gtggtgttgt
     2281 cggggaaatc atcgtccttt ccttggctgc tcgcctgtgt tgccacctgg attctgcgcg
     2341 ggacgtcctt ctgctacgtc ccttcggccc tcaatccagc ggaccttcct tcccgcggcc
     2401 tgctgccggc tctgcggcct cttccgcgtc ttcgccttcg ccctcagacg agtcggatct
     2461 ccctttgggc cgcctccccg cgtcgacttt aagaccaatg acttacaagg cagctgtaga
     2521 tcttagccac tttttaaaag aaaagggggg actggaaggg ctaattcact cccaacgaag
     2581 acaagatctg ctttttgctt gtactgggtc tctctggtta gaccagatct gagcctggga
     2641 gctctctggc taactaggga acccactgct taagcctcaa taaagcttgc cttgagtgct
     2701 tcaagtagtg tgtgcccgtc tgttgtgtga ctctggtaac tagagatccc tcagaccctt
     2761 ttagtcagtg tggaaaatct ctagcagtac gtatagtagt tcatgtcatc ttattattca
     2821 gtatttataa cttgcaaaga aatgaatatc agagagtgag aggaacttgt ttattgcagc
     2881 ttataatggt tacaaataaa gcaatagcat cacaaatttc acaaataaag catttttttc
     2941 actgcattct agttgtggtt tgtccaaact catcaatgta tcttatcatg tctggctcta
     3001 gctatcccgc ccctaactcc gcccatcccg cccctaactc cgcccagttc cgcccattct
     3061 ccgccccatg gctgactaat tttttttatt tatgcagagg ccgaggccgc ctcggcctct
     3121 gagctattcc agaagtagtg aggaggcttt tttggaggcc tagggacgta cccaattcgc
     3181 cctatagtga gtcgtattac gcgcgctcac tggccgtcgt tttacaacgt cgtgactggg
     3241 aaaaccctgg cgttacccaa cttaatcgcc ttgcagcaca tccccctttc gccagctggc
     3301 gtaatagcga agaggcccgc accgatcgcc cttcccaaca gttgcgcagc ctgaatggcg
     3361 aatgggnnnn nnnnnnnnnn nnnnnnnnnn nnnnnnnnnn nnnnnnnnnn nnnnnnnnnn
     3421 nnnnnnnnnn nnnnnnnnnn nnnnnnnnnn nnnnnnnnnn nnnnnnnnnn nnnnnnnnnn
     3481 nnnnnnnnnn cnnnnnnnnn nnnnnnnnnn nnnnnnnnnn nnnnnnnnnn nnnnnnnnnn
     3541 nnnnnnnnnn nnnnnnnnnn nnnnnnnnnn nnnnnnnnnn nnannnnnnn nnnnnnnnnn
     3601 nnnnnnnnnn nnnnnnnnnn nnnnnnnnnn nncctttgac gttggagtcc acgttcttta
     3661 atagtggact cttgttccaa actggaacaa cactcaaccc tatctcggtc tattcttttg
     3721 atttataagg gattttgccg atttcggcct attggttaaa aaatgagctg atttaacaaa
     3781 aatttaacgc gaattttaac aaaatattaa cgcttacaat ttaggtggca cttttcgggg
     3841 aaatgtgcgc ggaaccccta tttgtttatt tttctaaata cattcaaata tgtatccgct
     3901 catgagacaa taaccctgat aaatgcttca ataatattga aaaaggaaga gtatgagtat
     3961 tcaacatttc cgtgtcgccc ttattccctt ttttgcggca ttttgccttc ctgtttttgc
     4021 tcacccagaa acgctggtga aagtaaaaga tgctgaagat cagttgggtg cacgagtggg
     4081 ttacatcgaa ctggatctca acagcggtaa gatccttgag agttttcgcc ccgaagaacg
     4141 ttttccaatg atgagcactt ttaaagttct gctatgtggc gcggtattat cccgtattga
     4201 cgccgggcaa gagcaactcg gtcgccgcat acactattct cagaatgact tggttgagta
     4261 ctcaccagtc acagaaaagc atcttacgga tggcatgaca gtaagagaat tatgcagtgc
     4321 tgccataacc atgagtgata acactgcggc caacttactt ctgacaacga tcggaggacc
     4381 gaaggagcta accgcttttt tgcacaacat gggggatcat gtaactcgcc ttgatcgttg
     4441 ggaaccggag ctgaatgaag ccataccaaa cgacgagcgt gacaccacga tgcctgtagc
     4501 aatggcaaca acgttgcgca aactattaac tggcgaacta cttactctag cttcccggca
     4561 acaattaata gactggatgg aggcggataa agttgcagga ccacttctgc gctcggccct
     4621 tccggctggc tggtttattg ctgataaatc tggagccggt gagcgtgggt ctcgcggtat
     4681 cattgcagca ctggggccag atggtaagcc ctcccgtatc gtagttatct acacgacggg
     4741 gagtcaggca actatggatg aacgaaatag acagatcgct gagataggtg cctcactgat
     4801 taagcattgg taactgtcag accaagttta ctcatatata ctttagattg atttaaaact
     4861 tcatttttaa tttaaaagga tctaggtgaa gatccttttt gataatctca tgaccaaaat
     4921 cccttaacgt gagttttcgt tccactgagc gtcagacccc gtagaaaaga tcaaaggatc
     4981 ttcttgagat cctttttttc tgcgcgtaat ctgctgcttg caaacaaaaa aaccaccgct
     5041 accagcggtg gtttgtttgc cggatcaaga gctaccaact ctttttccga aggtaactgg
     5101 cttcagcaga gcgcagatac caaatactgt tcttctagtg tagccgtagt taggccacca
     5161 cttcaagaac tctgtagcac cgcctacata cctcgctctg ctaatcctgt taccagtggc
     5221 tgctgccagt ggcgataagt cgtgtcttac cgggttggac tcaagacgat agttaccgga
     5281 taaggcgcag cggtcgggct gaacgggggg ttcgtgcaca cagcccagct tggagcgaac
     5341 gacctacacc gaactgagat acctacagcg tgagctatga gaaagcgcca cgcttcccga
     5401 agggagaaag gcggacaggt atccggtaag cggcagggtc ggaacaggag agcgcacgag
     5461 ggagcttcca gggggaaacg cctggtatct ttatagtcct gtcgggtttc gccacctctg
     5521 acttgagcgt cgatttttgt gatgctcgtc aggggggcgg agcctatgga aaaacgccag
     5581 caacgcggcc tttttacggt tcctggcctt ttgctggcct tttgctcaca tgttctttcc
     5641 tgcgttatcc cctgattctg tggataaccg tattaccgcc tttgagtgag ctgataccgc
     5701 tcgccgcagc cgaacgaccg agcgcagcga gtcagtgagc gaggaagcgg aagagcgccc
     5761 aatacgcaaa ccgcctctcc ccgcgcgttg gccgattcat taatgcagct ggcacgacag
     5821 gtttcccgac tggaaagcgg gcagtgagcg caacgcaatt aatgtgagtt agctcactca
     5881 ttaggcaccc caggctttac actttatgct tccggctcgt atgttgtgtg gaattgtgag
     5941 cggataacaa tttcacacag gaaacagcta tgaccatgat tacgccaagc gcgcaattaa
     6001 ccctcactaa agggaacaaa agctggagct gcaagcttaa tgtagtctta tgcaatactc
     6061 ttgtagtctt gcaacatggt aacgatgagt tagcaacatg ccttacaagg agagaaaaag
     6121 caccgtgcat gccgattggt ggaagtaagg tggtacgatc gtgccttatt aggaaggcaa
     6181 cagacgggtc tgacatggat tggacgaacc actgaattgc cgcattgcag agatattgta
     6241 tttaagtgcc tagctcgata cataaacggg tctctctggt tagaccagat ctgagcctgg
     6301 gagctctctg gctaactagg gaacccactg cttaagcctc aataaagctt gccttgagtg
     6361 cttcaagtag tgtgtgcccg tctgttgtgt gactctggta actagagatc cctcagaccc
     6421 ttttagtcag tgtggaaaat ctctagcagt ggcgcccgaa cagggacttg aaagcgaaag
     6481 ggaaaccaga ggagctctct cgacgcagga ctcggcttgc tgaagcgcgc acggcaagag
     6541 gcgaggggcg gcgactggtg agtacgccaa aaattttgac tagcggaggc tagaaggaga
     6601 gagatgggtg cgagagcgtc agtattaagc gggggagaat tagatcgcga tgggaaaaaa
     6661 ttcggttaag gccaggggga aagaaaaaat ataaattaaa acatatagta tgggcaagca
     6721 gggagctaga acgattcgca gttaatcctg gcctgttaga aacatcagaa ggctgtagac
     6781 aaatactggg acagctacaa ccatcccttc agacaggatc agaagaactt agatcattat
     6841 ataatacagt agcaaccctc tattgtgtgc atcaaaggat agagataaaa gacaccaagg
     6901 aagctttaga caagatagag gaagagcaaa acaaaagtaa gaccaccgca cagcaagcgg
     6961 ccgctgatct tcagacctgg aggaggagat atgagggaca attggagaag tgaattatat
     7021 aaatataaag tagtaaaaat tgaaccatta ggagtagcac ccaccaaggc aaagagaaga
     7081 gtggtgcaga gagaaaaaag agcagtggga ataggagctt tgttccttgg gttcttggga
     7141 gcagcaggaa gcactatggg cgcagcgtca atgacgctga cggtacaggc cagacaatta
     7201 ttgtctggta tagtgcagca gcagaacaat ttgctgaggg ctattgaggc gcaacagcat
     7261 ctgttgcaac tcacagtctg gggcatcaag cagctccagg caagaatcct ggctgtggaa
     7321 agatacctaa aggatcaaca gctcctgggg atttggggtt gctctggaaa actcatttgc
     7381 accactgctg tgccttggaa tgctagttgg agtaataaat ctctggaaca gatttggaat
     7441 cacacgacct ggatggagtg ggacagagaa attaacaatt acacaagctt aatacactcc
     7501 ttaattgaag aatcgcaaaa ccagcaagaa aagaatgaac aagaattatt ggaattagat
     7561 aaatgggcaa gtttgtggaa ttggtttaac ataacaaatt ggctgtggta tataaaatta
     7621 ttcataatga tagtaggagg cttggtaggt ttaagaatag tttttgctgt actttctata
     7681 gtgaatagag ttaggcaggg atattcacca ttatcgtttc agacccacct cccaaccccg
     7741 aggggaccca gagagggcct atttcccatg attccttcat atttgcatat acgatacaag
     7801 gctgttagag agataattag aattaatttg actgtaaaca caaagatatt agtacaaaat
     7861 acgtgacgta gaaagtaata atttcttggg tagtttgcag ttttaaaatt atgttttaaa
     7921 atggactatc atatgcttac cgtaacttga aagtatttcg atttcttggc tttatatatc
     7981 ttgtggaaag gacgaaacac cggaagatag tcaattgctc gagttttaga gctagaaata
     8041 gcaagttaaa ataaggctag tccgttatca acttgaaaaa gtggcaccga gtcggtgctt
     8101 ttttaagctt ggcgtaacta gatcttgaga caaatggcag tattcatcca caattttaaa
     8161 agaaaagggg ggattggggg gtacagtgca ggggaaagaa tagtagacat aatagcaaca
     8221 gacatacaaa ctaaagaatt acaaaaacaa attacaaaaa ttcaaaattt tcgggtttat
     8281 tacagggaca gcagagatcc actttggcgc cggctcgagg ggg
//
