>Addgene plasmid #75606 | CDKL3 gRNA (BRDN0001148232) | depositor partial sequence | sequence record 143066 | Target Sequence
GAAGATAGTCAATTGCTCGA
