>Addgene plasmid #75606 | CDKL3 gRNA (BRDN0001148232) | addgene partial sequence | sequence record 184207 | hU6-F
AGAAAGTAATAATTTCTTGGGTAGTTTGCAGTTTTAAAATTATGTTTTAAAATGGACTATCATATGCTTA
CCGTAACTTGAAAGTATTTCGATTTCTTGGCTTTATATATCTTGTGGAAAGGACGAAACACCGGAAGATA
GTCAATTGCTCGAGTTTTAGAGCTAGAAATAGCAAGTTAAAATAAGGCTAGTCCGTTATCAACTTGAAAA
AGTGGCACCGAGTCGGTGCTTTTTTAAGCTTGGCGTAACTAGATCTTGAGACAAATGGCAGTATTCATCC
ACAATTTTAAAAGAAAAGGGGGGATTGGGGGGTACAGTGCAGGGGAAAGAATAGTAGACATAATAGCAAC
AGACATACAAACTAAAGAATTACAAAAACAAATTACAAAAATTCAAAATTTTCGGGTTTATTACAGGGAC
AGCAGAGATCCACTTTGGCGCCGGCTCGAGGGGGCCCGGGTGCAAAGATGGATAAAGTTTTAAACAGAGA
GGAATCTTTGCAGCTAATGGACCTTCTAGGTCTTGAAAGGAGTGGGAATTGGCTCCGGTGCCCGTCAGTG
GGCAGAGCGC
